Addgene plasmid #65355: POT4-TDH3p-ycrtI-ADH1t
Purpose: TU for combinatorial construction of ?-carotene pathway
Depositing lab: Junbiao Dai. Depositing organization: Tsinghua University. Publication: YeastFab: the design and construction of standard biological parts for metabolic engineering in Saccharomyces cerevisiae. Guo Y, Dong J, Zhou T, Auxillos J, Li T, Zhang W, Wang L, Shen Y, Luo Y, Zheng Y, Lin J, Chen GQ, Wu Q, Cai Y, Dai J. Nucleic Acids Res. 2015 May 8. pii: gkv464. 10.1093/nar/gkv464 PubMed 25956650.
Backbone
  Vector backbone: POT4
  Vector type: Unspecified
Growth in bacteria
  Bacterial resistance: Ampicillin, 100 μg/mL
  Growth temperature: 37°C
  Growth strain: DH5alpha
  Copy number: High Copy
Gene/Insert
  Gene/Insert name: TDH3p-ycrtI-ADH1t
  Insert size (bp): 2617
  Cloning method: Unknown
  Sequencing primers: 5′ M13-F20; 3′ M13 Reverse
Terms and licenses: Academic/Nonprofit Terms; Industry Terms: Not Available to Industry
Depositor comments: construction of TUs(TDH3p-ycrtI-ADH1t) in POT4 receiving vector
How to cite: POT4-TDH3p-ycrtI-ADH1t was a gift from Junbiao Dai (Addgene plasmid # 65355 ; http://n2t.net/addgene:65355 ; RRID:Addgene_65355)
