[The description below was written by a language model from this plasmid's Addgene catalogue record and pLannotate feature annotations shown in this document.]
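Description:
POT4-TDH3p-ycrtI-ADH1t is an E. coli–yeast shuttle plasmid from the YeastFab standard-parts system. It carries one assembled transcription unit (TU) in the POT4 receiving vector. The catalogue lists the vector type as unspecified, but the feature table shows a pBluescript/pRS-like architecture. A high-copy ColE1/pUC origin and an ampicillin resistance gene (bla) support propagation and selection in E. coli, and an f1 origin is also present. A CEN6/ARS element provides stable low-copy maintenance in Saccharomyces cerevisiae. The URA3 marker with its own promoter gives uracil prototrophy selection and can be counterselected with 5-FOA. Remnants of the lacZα region, the lac promoter/operator, T7 and T3 promoters and fragments of the multiple cloning site flank the insertion site, which fits the M13 primers listed for sequencing.

The payload is a 2.6 kb cassette. The strong constitutive S. cerevisiae TDH3 (GAP) promoter drives a crtI open reading frame, and the ADH1 terminator follows it. The annotation software matched the coding sequence only partially, to the Neurospora crassa phytoene desaturase al-1. This match identifies the enzyme family by homology, and the record does not state the source organism of ycrtI. The meaning of the "y" prefix is also not explained. Phytoene desaturase introduces successive double bonds into phytoene to produce lycopene-type intermediates, an essential step towards β-carotene. According to the record, this TU is a building block for combinatorial construction of a β-carotene pathway in yeast, to be combined with other promoter–gene–terminator units for metabolic engineering. The cloning method used to assemble it is not recorded.
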