Features (pLannotate 1.2.2; 22 found; start..end, strand, type, name):
     56..76      +  misc_feature   MCS (fragment): pBluescript multiple cloning site
     85..103     -  promoter       T7 promoter: promoter for bacteriophage T7 RNA polymerase
    111..266     +  CDS            lacZα (fragment): LacZα fragment of β-galactosidase; lacZ fragment
    274..729     +  rep_origin     f1 ori (sequence partly withheld): f1 bacteriophage origin of replication; arrow indicates direction of (+) strand synthesis
    730..781     -  misc_feature   bom (fragment): basis of mobility region from pBR322
    860..1663    -  CDS            URA3: orotidine-5'-phosphate decarboxylase, required for uracil biosynthesis; S. cerevisiae URA3; yeast auxotrophic marker, counterselectable with 5-fluoroorotic acid (5-FOA)
   1664..1879    -  promoter       URA3 promoter: S. cerevisiae URA3
   1894..1943    -  misc_feature   bom (fragment): basis of mobility region from pBR322
   2045..2080    -  CDS            rop (fragment): Rop protein, which maintains plasmids at low copy number; rop
   2149..2652    -  misc_feature   CEN/ARS: S. cerevisiae CEN6 centromere fused to an autonomously replicating sequence
   2689..2793    +  promoter       AmpR promoter: bla
   2794..3654    +  CDS            AmpR: β-lactamase; bla; confers resistance to ampicillin, carbenicillin, and related antibiotics
   3825..4413    +  rep_origin     ori: high-copy-number ColE1/pMB1/pBR322/pUC origin of replication
   4596..4688    +  CDS            lacI (fragment): lac repressor; lacI; The lac repressor binds to the lac operator to inhibit transcription in E. coli. This inhibition can be relieved by adding lactose or isopropyl-β-D-thiogalactopyranoside (IPTG).
   4701..4722    +  protein_bind   CAP binding site: CAP binding activates transcription in the presence of cAMP. E. coli catabolite activator protein
   4737..4767    +  promoter       lac promoter: promoter for the E. coli lac operon
   4775..4791    +  protein_bind   lac operator: The lac repressor binds to the lac operator to inhibit transcription in E. coli. This inhibition can be relieved by adding lactose or isopropyl-β-D-thiogalactopyranoside (IPTG). lac repressor encoded by lacI
   4836..4854    +  promoter       T3 promoter: promoter for bacteriophage T3 RNA polymerase
   4867..4890    +  misc_feature   MCS (fragment): pBluescript multiple cloning site
   4944..5610    +  promoter       GAP promoter: S. cerevisiae TDH3; promoter for glyceraldehyde-3-phosphate dehydrogenase
   5642..7165    +  CDS            al-1 (fragment): CRTI_NEUCR - Experimental evidence at protein level: Swiss-Prot protein existence level 1. Phytoene desaturase involved in the carotenoid biosynthesis pathway. Converts phytoene into 3,4-didehydrolycopene via the intermediary of phytofluene, zeta-carotene, neurosporene and lycopene, by introducing up to five double bonds into phytoene. From Neurospora crassa (strain ATCC 24698 / 74-OR23-1A / CBS 708.71 / DSM 1257 / FGSC 987).
   7362..7548    +  terminator     ADH1 terminator: S. cerevisiae ADH1; transcription terminator for the S. cerevisiae alcohol dehydrogenase 1 (ADH1) gene
>Addgene plasmid #65355 | POT4-TDH3p-ycrtI-ADH1t | depositor full sequence | sequence record 110588 | Full Sequence
CCTCTGCCAGAGACCCAAGACACTGCGGATCGAGACCACTAGTACCGGTCTGCAGCTCGAGGGGGGGCCC
GGTACCCAATTCGCCCTATAGTGAGTCGTATTACGCGCGCTCACTGGCCGTCGTTTTACAACGTCGTGAC
TGGGAAAACCCTGGCGTTACCCAACTTAATCGCCTTGCAGCACATCCCCCTTTCGCCAGCTGGCGTAATA
GCGAAGAGGCCCGCACCGATCGCCCTTCCCAACAGTTGCGCAGCCTGAATGGCGAATGGCGCG
[124 nt withheld, positions 274-397]
C
[91 nt withheld, positions 399-489]
A
[49 nt withheld, positions 491-539]
CCTTTGACGTTGGAGTCCACGTTCTTT
[37 nt withheld, positions 567-603]
ACCCTATCTCGGTCTATTCTTTTGATTTATAAGGGATTTTGCCGATTTCGGCCTATTGGTTAAAAAATGA
GCTGATTTAACAAAAATTTAACGCGAATTTTAACAAAATATTAACGTTTACAATTTCCTGATGCGGTATT
TTCTCCTTACGCATCTGTGCGGTATTTCACACCGCATAGGGTAATAACTGATATAATTAAATTGAAGCTC
TAATTTGTGAGTTTAGTATACATGCATTTACTTATAATACAGTTTTTTAGTTTTGCTGGCCGCATCTTCT
CAAATATGCTTCCCAGCCTGCTTTTCTGTAACGTTCACCCTCTACCTTAGCATCCCTTCCCTTTGCAAAT
AGTCCTCTTCCAACAATAATAATGTCAGATCCTGTAGACACCACATCATCCACGGTTCTATACTGTTGAC
CCAATGCGTCACCCTTGTCATCTAAACCCACACCGGGTGTCATAATCAACCAATCGTAACCTTCATCTCT
TCCACCCATGTCTCTTTGAGCAATAAAGCCGATAACAAAATCTTTGTCGCTCTTCGCAATGTCAACAGTA
CCCTTAGTATATTCTCCAGTAGATAGGGAGCCCTTGCATGACAATTCTGCTAACATCAAAAGGCCTCTAG
GTTCCTTTGTTACTTCTTCTGCCGCCTGCTTCAAACCGCTAACAATACCTGGGCCCACCACACCGTGTGC
ATTCGTAATGTCTGCCCATTCTGCTATTCTGTATACACCCGCAGAGTACTGCAATTTGACTGTATTACCA
ATGTCAGCAAATTTTCTGTCTTCGAAGAGTAAAAAATTGTACTTGGCGGATAATGCCTTTAGCGGCTTAA
CTGTGCCCTCCATGGAAAAATCAGTCAAGATATCCACATGTGTTTTTAGTAAACAAATTTTGGGACCTAA
TGCTTCAACTAACTCCAGTAATTCCTTGGTGGTACGAACATCCAATGAAGCACACAAGTTTGTTTGCTTT
TCGTGCATGATATTAAATAGCTTGGCAGCAACAGGACTAGGATGAGTAGCAGCACGTTCCTTATATGTAG
CTTTCGACATGATTTATCTTCGTTTCCTGCAGGTTTTTGTTCTGTGCAGTTGGGTTAAGAATACTGGGCA
ATTTCATGTTTCTTCAACACTACATATGCGTATATATACCAATCTAAGTCTGTGCTCCTTCCTTCGTTCT
TCCTTCTGTTCGGAGATTACCGAATCAAAAAAATTTCAAAGAAACCGAAATCAAAAAAAAGAATAAAAAA
AAAATGATGAATTGAATTGAAAAGCTGTGGTATGGTGCACTCTCAGTACAATCTGCTCTGATGCCGCATA
GTTAAGCCAGCCCCGACACCCGCCAACACCCGCTGACGCGCCCTGACGGGCTTGTCTGCTCCCGGCATCC
GCTTACAGACAAGCTGTGACAATCTCCGGGAGCTGCATGTGTCAGAGGTTTTCACCGTCATCACCGAAAC
GCGCGAGATTAAAGGGCCTCGTGATACGCCTATTTTTATAGGTTAATGTCATGATAATAATGGTTTCTTA
GGACGGATCGCTTGCCTGTAACTTACACGCGCCTCGTATCTTTTAATGATGGAATAATTTGGGAATTTAC
TCTGTGTTTATTTATTTTTATGTTTTGTATTTGGATTTTAGAAAGTAAATAAAGAAGGTAGAAGAGTTAC
GGAATGAAGAAAAAAAAATAAACAAAGGTTTAAAAAATTTCAACAAAAAGCGTACTTTACATATATATTT
ATTAGACAAGAAAAGCAGATTAAATAGATATACATTCGATTAACGATAAGTAAAATGTAAAATCACAGGA
TTTTCGTGTGTGGTCTTCTACACAGACAAGATGAAACAATTCGGCATTAATACCTGAGAGCAGGAAGAGC
AAGATAAAAGGTAGTATTTGTTGGCGATCCCCCTAGAGTCTTTTACATCTTCGGAAAACAAAAACTATTT
TTTCTTTAATTTCTTTTTTTACTTTCTATTTTTAATTTATATATTTATATTAAAAAATTTAAATTATAAT
TATTTTTATAGCACGTGATGAAAAGGACCCAGGTGGCACTTTTCGGGGAAATGTGCGCGGAACCCCTATT
TGTTTATTTTTCTAAATACATTCAAATATGTATCCGCTCATGAGACAATAACCCTGATAAATGCTTCAAT
AATATTGAAAAAGGAAGAGTATGAGTATTCAACATTTCCGTGTCGCCCTTATTCCCTTTTTTGCGGCATT
TTGCCTTCCTGTTTTTGCTCACCCAGAAACGCTGGTGAAAGTAAAAGATGCTGAAGATCAGTTGGGTGCA
CGAGTGGGTTACATCGAACTGGATCTCAACAGCGGTAAGATCCTTGAGAGTTTTCGCCCCGAAGAACGTT
TTCCAATGATGAGCACTTTTAAAGTTCTGCTATGTGGCGCGGTATTATCCCGTATTGACGCCGGGCAAGA
GCAACTCGGTCGCCGCATACACTATTCTCAGAATGACTTGGTTGAGTACTCACCAGTCACAGAAAAGCAT
CTTACGGATGGCATGACAGTAAGAGAATTATGCAGTGCTGCCATAACCATGAGTGATAACACTGCGGCCA
ACTTACTTCTGACAACGATCGGAGGACCGAAGGAGCTAACCGCTTTTTTGCACAACATGGGGGATCATGT
AACTCGCCTTGATCGTTGGGAACCGGAGCTGAATGAAGCCATACCAAACGACGAGCGTGACACCACGATG
CCTGTAGCAATGGCAACAACGTTGCGCAAACTATTAACTGGCGAACTACTTACTCTAGCTTCCCGGCAAC
AATTAATAGACTGGATGGAGGCGGATAAAGTTGCAGGACCACTTCTGCGCTCGGCCCTTCCGGCTGGCTG
GTTTATTGCTGATAAATCTGGAGCCGGTGAGCGTGGTAGTCGCGGTATCATTGCAGCACTGGGGCCAGAT
GGTAAGCCCTCCCGTATCGTAGTTATCTACACGACGGGGAGTCAGGCAACTATGGATGAACGAAATAGAC
AGATCGCTGAGATAGGTGCCTCACTGATTAAGCATTGGTAACTGTCAGACCAAGTTTACTCATATATACT
TTAGATTGATTTAAAACTTCATTTTTAATTTAAAAGGATCTAGGTGAAGATCCTTTTTGATAATCTCATG
ACCAAAATCCCTTAACGTGAGTTTTCGTTCCACTGAGCGTCAGACCCCGTAGAAAAGATCAAAGGATCTT
CTTGAGATCCTTTTTTTCTGCGCGTAATCTGCTGCTTGCAAACAAAAAAACCACCGCTACCAGCGGTGGT
TTGTTTGCCGGATCAAGAGCTACCAACTCTTTTTCCGAAGGTAACTGGCTTCAGCAGAGCGCAGATACCA
AATACTGTCCTTCTAGTGTAGCCGTAGTTAGGCCACCACTTCAAGAACTCTGTAGCACCGCCTACATACC
TCGCTCTGCTAATCCTGTTACCAGTGGCTGCTGCCAGTGGCGATAAGTCGTGTCTTACCGGGTTGGACTC
AAGACGATAGTTACCGGATAAGGCGCAGCGGTCGGGCTGAACGGGGGGTTCGTGCACACAGCCCAGCTTG
GAGCGAACGACCTACACCGAACTGAGATACCTACAGCGTGAGCTATGAGAAAGCGCCACGCTTCCCGAAG
GGAGAAAGGCGGACAGGTATCCGGTAAGCGGCAGGGTCGGAACAGGAGAGCGCACGAGGGAGCTTCCAGG
GGGAAACGCCTGGTATCTTTATAGTCCTGTCGGGTTTCGCCACCTCTGACTTGAGCGTCGATTTTTGTGA
TGCTCGTCAGGGGGGCGGAGCCTATGGAAAAACGCCAGCAACGCGGCCTTTTTACGGTTCCTGGCCTTTT
GCTGGCCTTTTGCTCACATGTTCTTTCCTGCGTTATCCCCTGATTCTGTGGATAACCGTATTACCGCCTT
TGAGTGAGCTGATACCGCTCGCCGCAGCCGAACGACCGAGCGCAGCGAGTCAGTGAGCGAGGAAGCGGAA
GAGCGCCCAATACGCAAACCGCCTCTCCCCGCGCGTTGGCCGATTCATTAATGCAGCTGGCACGACAGGT
TTCCCGACTGGAAAGCGGGCAGTGAGCGCAACGCAATTAATGTGAGTTACCTCACTCATTAGGCACCCCA
GGCTTTACACTTTATGCTTCCGGCTCCTATGTTGTGTGGAATTGTGAGCGGATAACAATTTCACACAGGA
AACAGCTATGACCATGATTACGCCAAGCGCGCAATTAACCCTCACTAAAGGGAACAAAAGCTGGAGCTCC
ACCGCGGTGGCGGCCGCGAATTCCCCGGGTCTAGAGGTCTCGGTGGCAGTGACTCGGTCTCTAGGCGGCT
TCATTATCAATACTGCCATTTCAAAGAATACGTAAATAATTAATAGTAGTGATTTTCCTAACTTTATTTA
GTCAAAAAATTAGCCTTTTAATTCTGCTGTAACCCGTACATGCCCAAAATAGGGGGCGGGTTACACAGAA
TATATAACATCGTAGGTGTCTGGGTGAACAGTTTATTCCTGGCATCCACTAAATATAATGGAGCCCGCTT
TTTAAGCTGGCATCCAGAAAAAAAAAGAATCCCAGCACCAAAATATTGTTTTCTTCACCAACCATCAGTT
CATAGGTCCATTCTCTTAGCGCAACTACAGAGAACAGGGGCACAAACAGGCAAAAAACGGGCACAACCTC
AATGGAGTGATGCAACCTGCCTGGAGTAAATGATGACACAAGGCAATTGACCCACGCATGTATCTATCTC
ATTTTCTTACACCTTCTATTACCTTCTGCTCTCTCTGATTTGGAAAAAGCTGAAAAAAAAGGTTGAAACC
AGTTCCCTGAAATTATTCCCCTACTTGACTAATAAGTATATAAAGACGGTAGGTATTGATTGTAATTCTG
TAAATCTATTTCTTAAACTTCTTAAATTCTACTTTTATAGTTAGTCTTTTTTTTAGTTTTAAAACACCAA
GAACTTAGTTTCGAATAAACACACATAAACAAACAAAGATGGGTAAGGAACAAGACCAAGACAAGCCAAC
CGCTATCATCGTTGGTTGTGGTATCGGTGGTATCGCTACCGCTGCTAGATTGGCTAAGGAAGGTTTCCAA
GTTACCGTTTTCGAAAAGAACGACTACTCTGGTGGTAGATGTTCTTTGATCGAACGCGACGGTTACAGAT
TCGACCAAGGTCCATCTTTGTTGTTGTTGCCAGACTTGTTCAAGCAAACCTTCGAAGACTTGGGTGAAAA
GATGGAAGACTGGGTTGACTTGATCAAGTGTGAACCAAACTACGTTTGTCACTTCCACGACGAAGAAACC
TTCACCTTCTCTACCGACATGGCTTTGTTGAAGAGAGAAGTTGAAAGATTCGAAGGTAAGGACGGTTTCG
ACAGATTCTTGTCTTTCATCCAAGAAGCTCACAGACACTACGAATTGGCTGTTGTTCACGTTTTGCAAAA
GAACTTCCCAGGTTTCGCTGCTTTCTTGAGATTGCAATTCATCGGTCAAATCTTGGCTTTGCACCCATTC
GAATCTATCTGGACCAGAGTTTGTAGATACTTCAAGACCGACAGATTGAGAAGAGTTTTCTCTTTCGCTG
TTATGTACATGGGTCAATCTCCATACTCTGCTCCAGGAACCTACTCTTTGTTGCAATACACCGAATTGAC
CGAAGGTATCTGGTATCCAAGAGGTGGTTTCTGGCAAGTTCCAAACACCTTGTTGCAAATCGTTAAGAGA
AACAACCCATCTGCTAAGTTCAACTTCAACGCTCCAGTTTCTCAAGTTTTGTTGTCTCCAGCTAAGGACA
GAGCTACCGGTGTTAGATTGGAATCTGGTGAAGAACACCACGCTGACGTTGTTATCGTTAACGCTGACTT
GGTTTACGCTTCTGAACACTTGATCCCAGACGACGCTAGAAACAAGATCGGTCAATTGGGTGAAGTTAAG
CGATCTTGGTGGGCTGACTTGGTTGGTGGTAAGAAGTTGAAGGGTTCTTGTTCTTCTTTGTCTTTCTACT
GGTCTATGGACAGAATCGTTGACGGTTTGGGTGGTCACAACATCTTCTTGGCTGAAGACTTCAAGGGTTC
TTTCGACACCATCTTCGAAGAATTGGGTTTGCCAGCTGACCCATCTTTCTACGTTAACGTTCCAAGTAGA
ATCGACCCATCTGCTGCTCCAGAAGGTAAGGACGCTATCGTTATCTTGGTTCCATGTGGTCACATCGACG
CTTCTAACCCACAAGACTACAACAAGTTGGTTGCTAGAGCTAGAAAGTTCGTTATCCAAACCTTGTCTGC
TAAGTTGGGTTTGCCAGACTTCGAAAAGATGATCGTTGCTGAAAAGGTTCACGACGCTCCATCTTGGGAA
AAGGAATTCAACTTGAAGGACGGTTCTATCTTGGGTTTGGCTCACAACTTCATGCAAGTTTTGGGTTTCA
GACCATCTACCAGACACCCAAAGTACGACAAGTTGTTCTTCGTTGGTGCTTCTACCCACCCAGGAACCGG
TGTTCCAATCGTTTTGGCTGGTGCTAAGTTGACCGCTAACCAAGTTTTGGAATCTTTCGACCGATCTCCA
GCTCCAGACCCAAACATGTCTTTGTCTGTTCCATACGGTAAGCCATTGAAGTCTAACGGAACCGGTATCG
ACTCTCAAGTTCAATTGAAGTTCATGGACTTGGAAAGATGGGTTTACTTGTTGGTTTTGTTGATCGGTGC
TGTTATCGCTCGATCTGTTGGTGTTTTGGCTTTCTAGCCGAATTTCTTATGATTTATGATTTTTATTATT
AAATAAGTTATAAAAAAAATAAGTGTATACAAATTTTAAAGTGACTCTTAGGTTTTAAAACGAAAATTCT
TATTCTTGAGTAACTCTTTCCTGTAGGTCAGGTTGCTTTCTCAGGTATAGCATGAGGTCGCTCTTATTGA
CCACACCTCTACCGG
