>Addgene plasmid #65355 | POT4-TDH3p-ycrtI-ADH1t | addgene partial sequence | sequence record 138623 | M13-F20 5'-TGTAAAACGACGGCCAGT-3'
CCCTCGAGCTGCAGACCGGTACTAGTGGTCTCGATCCGCAGTGTCTTGGGTCTCTGGCAGAGGCCGGTAG
AGGTGTGGTCAATAAGAGCGACCTCATGCTATACCTGAGAAAGCAACCTGACCTACAGGAAAGAGTTACT
CAAGAATAAGAATTTTCGTTTTAAAACCTAAGAGTCACTTTAAAATTTGTATACACTTATTTTTTTTATA
ACTTATTTAATAATAAAAATCATAAATCATAAGAAATTCGGCTAGAAAGCCAAAACACCAACAGATCGAG
CGATAACAGCACCGATCAACAAAACCAACAAGTAAACCCATCTTTCCAAGTCCATGAACTTCAATTGAAC
TTGAGAGTCGATACCGGTTCCGTTAGACTTCAATGGCTTACCGTATGGAACAGACAAAGACATGTTTGGG
TCTGGAGCTGGAGATCGGTCGAAAGATTCCAAAACTTGGTTAGCGGTCAACTTAGCACCAGCCAAAACGA
TTGGAACACCGGTTCCTGGGTGGGTAGAAGCACCAACGAAGAACAACTTGTCGTACTTTGGGTGTCTGGT
AGATGGTCTGAAACCCAAAACTTGCATGAAGTTGTGAGCCAAACCCAAGATAGAACCGTCCTTCAAGTTG
AATTCCTTTTCCCAAGATGGAGCGTCGTGAACCTTTTCAGCAACGATCATCTTTTCGAAGTCTGGCAAAC
CCAACTTAGCAGACAAGGTTTGGATAACGAACTTTCTAGCTCTAGCAACCAACTTGTTGTAGTCTTGTGG
