>Addgene plasmid #65355 | POT4-TDH3p-ycrtI-ADH1t | addgene partial sequence | sequence record 138727 | M13-Rev 5'-CAGGAAACAGCTATGACC-3'
AAGCTGGAGCTCCACCGCGGTGGCGGCCGCGAATTCCCCGGGTCTAGAGGTCTCGGTGGCAGTGACTCGG
TCTCTAGGCGGCTTCATTATCAATACTGCCATTTCAAAGAATACGTAAATAATTAATAGTAGTGATTTTC
CTAACTTTATTTAGTCAAAAAATTAGCCTTTTAATTCTGCTGTAACCCGTACATGCCCAAAATAGGGGGC
GGGTTACACAGAATATATAACATCGTAGGTGTCTGGGTGAACAGTTTATTCCTGGCATCCACTAAATATA
ATGGAGCCCGCTTTTTAAGCTGGCATCCAGAAAAAAAAAGAATCCCAGCACCAAAATATTGTTTTCTTCA
CCAACCATCAGTTCATAGGTCCATTCTCTTAGCGCAACTACAGAGAACAGGGGCACAAACAGGCAAAAAA
CGGGCACAACCTCAATGGAGTGATGCAACCTGCCTGGAGTAAATGATGACACAAGGCAATTGACCCACGC
ATGTATCTATCTCATTTTCTTACACCTTCTATTACCTTCTGCTCTCTCTGATTTGGAAAAAGCTGAAAAA
AAAGGTTGAAACCAGTTCCCTGAAATTATTCCCCTACTTGACTAATAAGTATATAAAGACGGTAGGTATT
GATTGTAATTCTGTAAATCTATTTCTTAAACTTCTTAAATTCTACTTTTATAGTTAGTCTTTTTTTTAGT
TTTAAAACACCAAGAACTTAGTTTCGAATAAACACACATAAACAAACAAAGATGGGTAAGGAACAAGACC
AAGACAAGCCAACCGCTATCATCGTTGGTTGTGGTATCGGTGGTATCGCTACCGCTGCTAGATTGGCTA
